Addgene plasmid #90696: GMNN D1.2 gRNA
Purpose: 3rd generation lentiviral gRNA plasmid targeting human GMNN
Depositing lab: Iain Cheeseman. Depositing organization: Whitehead Institute for Biomedical Research. Publication: Large-Scale Analysis of CRISPR/Cas9 Cell-Cycle Knockouts Reveals the Diversity of p53-Dependent Responses to Cell-Cycle Defects. McKinley KL, Cheeseman IM. Dev Cell. 2017 Feb 27;40(4):405-420.e2. doi: 10.1016/j.devcel.2017.01.012. Epub 2017 Feb 16. PubMed 28216383.
Backbone
  Vector backbone: pLenti-sgRNA
  Backbone manufacturer: Eric Lander & David Sabatini labs (Addgene plasmid #71409)
  Backbone size w/o insert (bp): 9151
  Vector type: Lentiviral, CRISPR
  Selectable markers: Puromycin
Growth in bacteria
  Bacterial resistance: Ampicillin, 100 μg/mL
  Growth temperature: 37°C
  Growth strain: NEB Stable
  Copy number: Unknown
Gene/Insert
  Gene/Insert name: GMNN (Guide Designation D1.2) (alt name: pKMKO series)
  gRNA/shRNA sequence: CACCGATTCTGGGACAATAACCCC
  Species: H. sapiens (human)
  Promoter: U6
  Cloning method: Restriction Enzyme; 5′ cloning site BsmBI (destroyed during cloning); 3′ cloning site BsmBI (destroyed during cloning)
  Sequencing primers: 5′ hU6-F (5'-GAGGGCCTATTTCCCATGATT-3'); 3′ EF1a-R (5'-CACGGCGACTACTGCACTTA-3')
Terms and licenses: Academic/Nonprofit Terms; Industry Terms: Not Available to Industry
Depositor comments: Please note that gRNA target sequence listed is not strictly the 20nt spacer sequence, but also contains the 5' BsmBI overhang. For more information about knockout human cell lines generated using this plasmid, please see http://cellcycleknockouts.wi.mit.edu/ .
How to cite: GMNN D1.2 gRNA was a gift from Iain Cheeseman (Addgene plasmid # 90696 ; http://n2t.net/addgene:90696 ; RRID:Addgene_90696)
