[The description below was written by a language model from this plasmid's Addgene catalogue record and pLannotate feature annotations shown in this document.]
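Description:
GMNN D1.2 gRNA is a third-generation lentiviral CRISPR guide plasmid built on the pLenti-sgRNA backbone, carrying a single guide RNA directed against human GMNN (geminin). The guide oligonucleotide was inserted between two BsmBI sites that were destroyed in cloning, placing the spacer directly downstream of the human U6 RNA polymerase III promoter and upstream of the Streptococcus pyogenes Cas9 guide scaffold (annotated as a tracrRNA fragment). The plasmid encodes no Cas9, so the nuclease must be supplied separately in the target cells. The depositor notes that the listed guide sequence includes the 5′ BsmBI overhang and is not strictly the 20-nt spacer.

The transfer cassette has the usual self-inactivating arrangement. An RSV promoter replaces the U3 region of a truncated HIV-1 5′ LTR to drive Tat-independent genomic RNA production. It is followed by the Ψ packaging signal with a gag fragment, the RRE for Rev-dependent nuclear export, and a cPPT/CTS. Downstream of the guide unit, an EF-1α core promoter expresses puromycin N-acetyltransferase for selection of transduced cells, with a WPRE to boost transcript expression and a ΔU3 3′ LTR that inactivates the integrated provirus. An SV40 poly(A) signal and SV40 origin lie outside the LTRs.

In bacteria the plasmid is maintained through a high-copy ColE1/pUC origin and ampicillin resistance, and an f1 origin is also present. The sequenced record is 7,301 nt, shorter than the 9,151 bp listed for the backbone without insert; the record does not explain this difference. According to the record, the plasmid belongs to a series used to generate human cell-cycle gene knockout lines.
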