Features (pLannotate 1.2.2; 28 found; start..end, strand, type, name):
      1..57      +  rep_origin     RSF ori (fragment): Plasmids containing the RSF 1030 origin of replication can be propagated in E. coli cells that contain additional plasmids with compatible origins.
     59..151     +  CDS            lacI (fragment): lac repressor; lacI; The lac repressor binds to the lac operator to inhibit transcription in E. coli. This inhibition can be relieved by adding lactose or isopropyl-β-D-thiogalactopyranoside (IPTG).
    164..185     +  protein_bind   CAP binding site: CAP binding activates transcription in the presence of cAMP. E. coli catabolite activator protein
    200..230     +  promoter       lac promoter: promoter for the E. coli lac operon
    238..254     +  protein_bind   lac operator: The lac repressor binds to the lac operator to inhibit transcription in E. coli. This inhibition can be relieved by adding lactose or isopropyl-β-D-thiogalactopyranoside (IPTG). lac repressor encoded by lacI
    299..317     +  promoter       T3 promoter: promoter for bacteriophage T3 RNA polymerase
    345..571     +  promoter       RSV promoter: Rous sarcoma virus enhancer/promoter
    572..752     +  LTR            5' LTR (truncated): truncated 5' long terminal repeat (LTR) from HIV-1
    799..924     +  misc_feature   HIV-1 Ψ: packaging signal of human immunodeficiency virus type 1
    908..1271    +  CDS            HIV-1 gag (fragment): gag protein from human immunodeficiency virus 1; gag
   1417..1650    +  misc_feature   RRE: The Rev response element (RRE) of HIV-1 allows for Rev-dependent mRNA export from the nucleus to the cytoplasm.
   2027..2053    +  CDS            Rev (fragment): human immunodeficiency virus 1 (HIV-1) Rev protein; rev; enhances nuclear export of unspliced and incompletely spliced viral mRNAs
   2057..2297    +  promoter       U6 promoter: RNA polymerase III promoter for human U6 snRNA
   2344..2411    +  misc_RNA       tracrRNA (fragment): trans-activating CRISPR RNA for the Streptococcus pyogenes CRISPR/Cas9 system
   2460..2577    +  misc_feature   cPPT/CTS: central polypurine tract and central termination sequence of HIV-1
   2646..2857    +  promoter       EF-1α core promoter: core promoter for human elongation factor EF-1α
   2883..3482    +  CDS            PuroR (fragment): puromycin N-acetyltransferase; pac from Streptomyces; confers resistance to puromycin
   3498..4086    +  misc_feature   WPRE: woodchuck hepatitis virus posttranscriptional regulatory element
   4137..4156    +  misc_feature   cPPT/CTS (fragment): central polypurine tract and central termination sequence of HIV-1
   4158..4391    +  LTR            3' LTR (ΔU3): self-inactivating 3' long terminal repeat (LTR) from HIV-1
   4469..4590    +  polyA_signal   SV40 poly(A) signal: SV40 polyadenylation signal
   4630..4765    +  rep_origin     SV40 ori: SV40 origin of replication
   4786..4804    -  promoter       T7 promoter: promoter for bacteriophage T7 RNA polymerase
   4812..4967    +  CDS            lacZα (fragment): LacZα fragment of β-galactosidase; lacZ fragment
   4972..5400    +  rep_origin     f1 ori (sequence partly withheld): f1 bacteriophage origin of replication; arrow indicates direction of (+) strand synthesis
   5453..5557    +  promoter       AmpR promoter: bla
   5558..6418    +  CDS            AmpR: β-lactamase; bla; confers resistance to ampicillin, carbenicillin, and related antibiotics
   6589..7177    +  rep_origin     ori: high-copy-number ColE1/pMB1/pBR322/pUC origin of replication
>Addgene plasmid #90696 | GMNN D1.2 gRNA | addgene full sequence | sequence record 183215 | Addgene NGS Result
CCGCTCGCCGCAGCCGAACGACCGAGCGCAGCGAGTCAGTGAGCGAGGAAGCGGAAGAGCGCCCAATACG
CAAACCGCCTCTCCCCGCGCGTTGGCCGATTCATTAATGCAGCTGGCACGACAGGTTTCCCGACTGGAAA
GCGGGCAGTGAGCGCAACGCAATTAATGTGAGTTAGCTCACTCATTAGGCACCCCAGGCTTTACACTTTA
TGCTTCCGGCTCGTATGTTGTGTGGAATTGTGAGCGGATAACAATTTCACACAGGAAACAGCTATGACCA
TGATTACGCCAAGCGCGCAATTAACCCTCACTAAAGGGAACAAAAGCTGGAGCTGCAAGCTTAATGTAGT
CTTATGCAATACTCTTGTAGTCTTGCAACATGGTAACGATGAGTTAGCAACATGCCTTACAAGGAGAGAA
AAAGCACCGTGCATGCCGATTGGTGGAAGTAAGGTGGTACGATCGTGCCTTATTAGGAAGGCAACAGACG
GGTCTGACATGGATTGGACGAACCACTGAATTGCCGCATTGCAGAGATATTGTATTTAAGTGCCTAGCTC
GATACATAAACGGGTCTCTCTGGTTAGACCAGATCTGAGCCTGGGAGCTCTCTGGCTAACTAGGGAACCC
ACTGCTTAAGCCTCAATAAAGCTTGCCTTGAGTGCTTCAAGTAGTGTGTGCCCGTCTGTTGTGTGACTCT
GGTAACTAGAGATCCCTCAGACCCTTTTAGTCAGTGTGGAAAATCTCTAGCAGTGGCGCCCGAACAGGGA
CTTGAAAGCGAAAGGGAAACCAGAGGAGCTCTCTCGACGCAGGACTCGGCTTGCTGAAGCGCGCACGGCA
AGAGGCGAGGGGCGGCGACTGGTGAGTACGCCAAAAATTTTGACTAGCGGAGGCTAGAAGGAGAGAGATG
GGTGCGAGAGCGTCAGTATTAAGCGGGGGAGAATTAGATCGCGATGGGAAAAAATTCGGTTAAGGCCAGG
GGGAAAGAAAAAATATAAATTAAAACATATAGTATGGGCAAGCAGGGAGCTAGAACGATTCGCAGTTAAT
CCTGGCCTGTTAGAAACATCAGAAGGCTGTAGACAAATACTGGGACAGCTACAACCATCCCTTCAGACAG
GATCAGAAGAACTTAGATCATTATATAATACAGTAGCAACCCTCTATTGTGTGCATCAAAGGATAGAGAT
AAAAGACACCAAGGAAGCTTTAGACAAGATAGAGGAAGAGCAAAACAAAAGTAAGACCACCGCACAGCAA
GCGGCCGCTGATCTTCAGACCTGGAGGAGGAGATATGAGGGACAATTGGAGAAGTGAATTATATAAATAT
AAAGTAGTAAAAATTGAACCATTAGGAGTAGCACCCACCAAGGCAAAGAGAAGAGTGGTGCAGAGAGAAA
AAAGAGCAGTGGGAATAGGAGCTTTGTTCCTTGGGTTCTTGGGAGCAGCAGGAAGCACTATGGGCGCAGC
GTCAATGACGCTGACGGTACAGGCCAGACAATTATTGTCTGGTATAGTGCAGCAGCAGAACAATTTGCTG
AGGGCTATTGAGGCGCAACAGCATCTGTTGCAACTCACAGTCTGGGGCATCAAGCAGCTCCAGGCAAGAA
TCCTGGCTGTGGAAAGATACCTAAAGGATCAACAGCTCCTGGGGATTTGGGGTTGCTCTGGAAAACTCAT
TTGCACCACTGCTGTGCCTTGGAATGCTAGTTGGAGTAATAAATCTCTGGAACAGATTTGGAATCACACG
ACCTGGATGGAGTGGGACAGAGAAATTAACAATTACACAAGCTTAATACACTCCTTAATTGAAGAATCGC
AAAACCAGCAAGAAAAGAATGAACAAGAATTATTGGAATTAGATAAATGGGCAAGTTTGTGGAATTGGTT
TAACATAACAAATTGGCTGTGGTATATAAAATTATTCATAATGATAGTAGGAGGCTTGGTAGGTTTAAGA
ATAGTTTTTGCTGTACTTTCTATAGTGAATAGAGTTAGGCAGGGATATTCACCATTATCGTTTCAGACCC
ACCTCCCAACCCCGAGGGGACCCAGAGAGGGCCTATTTCCCATGATTCCTTCATATTTGCATATACGATA
CAAGGCTGTTAGAGAGATAATTAGAATTAATTTGACTGTAAACACAAAGATATTAGTACAAAATACGTGA
CGTAGAAAGTAATAATTTCTTGGGTAGTTTGCAGTTTTAAAATTATGTTTTAAAATGGACTATCATATGC
TTACCGTAACTTGAAAGTATTTCGATTTCTTGGCTTTATATATCTTGTGGAAAGGACGAAACACCGATTC
TGGGACAATAACCCCGTTTAAGAGCTATGCTGGAAACAGCATAGCAAGTTTAAATAAGGCTAGTCCGTTA
TCAACTTGAAAAAGTGGCACCGAGTCGGTGCTTTTTTTGAATTCTAGATCTTGAGACAAATGGCAGTATT
CATCCACAATTTTAAAAGAAAAGGGGGGATTGGGGGGTACAGTGCAGGGGAAAGAATAGTAGACATAATA
GCAACAGACATACAAACTAAAGAATTACAAAAACAAATTACAAAAATTCAAAATTTTCGGGTTTATTACA
GGGACAGCAGAGATCCACTTTGGCGCCGGCTCGAGTGGCTCCGGTGCCCGTCAGTGGGCAGAGCGCACAT
CGCCCACAGTCCCCGAGAAGTTGGGGGGAGGGGTCGGCAATTGAACCGGTGCCTAGAGAAGGTGGCGCGG
GGTAAACTGGGAAAGTGATGTCGTGTACTGGCTCCGCCTTTTTCCCGAGGGTGGGGGAGAACCGTATATA
AGTGCAGTAGTCGCCGTGAACGTTCTTTTTCGCAACGGGTTTGCCGCCAGAACACAGGTGTCGTGACGCG
GGATCCGCCACCATGACCGAGTACAAGCCCACGGTGCGCCTCGCCACCCGCGACGACGTCCCCAGGGCCG
TACGCACCCTCGCCGCCGCGTTCGCCGACTACCCCGCCACGCGCCACACCGTCGATCCGGACCGCCACAT
CGAGCGGGTCACCGAGCTGCAAGAACTCTTCCTCACGCGCGTCGGGCTCGACATCGGCAAGGTGTGGGTC
GCGGACGACGGCGCCGCGGTGGCGGTCTGGACCACGCCGGAGAGCGTCGAAGCGGGGGCGGTGTTCGCCG
AGATCGGCCCGCGCATGGCCGAGTTGAGCGGTTCCCGGCTGGCCGCGCAGCAACAGATGGAAGGCCTCCT
GGCGCCGCACCGGCCCAAGGAGCCCGCGTGGTTCCTGGCCACCGTCGGAGTCTCGCCCGACCACCAGGGC
AAGGGTCTGGGCAGCGCCGTCGTGCTCCCCGGAGTGGAGGCGGCCGAGCGCGCCGGGGTGCCCGCCTTCC
TGGAGACCTCCGCGCCCCGCAACCTCCCCTTCTACGAGCGGCTCGGCTTCACCGTCACCGCCGACGTCGA
GGTGCCCGAAGGACCGCGCACCTGGTGCATGACCCGCAAGCCCGGTGCCTGAACGCGTTAAGTCGACAAT
CAACCTCTGGATTACAAAATTTGTGAAAGATTGACTGGTATTCTTAACTATGTTGCTCCTTTTACGCTAT
GTGGATACGCTGCTTTAATGCCTTTGTATCATGCTATTGCTTCCCGTATGGCTTTCATTTTCTCCTCCTT
GTATAAATCCTGGTTGCTGTCTCTTTATGAGGAGTTGTGGCCCGTTGTCAGGCAACGTGGCGTGGTGTGC
ACTGTGTTTGCTGACGCAACCCCCACTGGTTGGGGCATTGCCACCACCTGTCAGCTCCTTTCCGGGACTT
TCGCTTTCCCCCTCCCTATTGCCACGGCGGAACTCATCGCCGCCTGCCTTGCCCGCTGCTGGACAGGGGC
TCGGCTGTTGGGCACTGACAATTCCGTGGTGTTGTCGGGGAAATCATCGTCCTTTCCTTGGCTGCTCGCC
TGTGTTGCCACCTGGATTCTGCGCGGGACGTCCTTCTGCTACGTCCCTTCGGCCCTCAATCCAGCGGACC
TTCCTTCCCGCGGCCTGCTGCCGGCTCTGCGGCCTCTTCCGCGTCTTCGCCTTCGCCCTCAGACGAGTCG
GATCTCCCTTTGGGCCGCCTCCCCGCGTCGACTTTAAGACCAATGACTTACAAGGCAGCTGTAGATCTTA
GCCACTTTTTAAAAGAAAAGGGGGGACTGGAAGGGCTAATTCACTCCCAACGAAGACAAGATCTGCTTTT
TGCTTGTACTGGGTCTCTCTGGTTAGACCAGATCTGAGCCTGGGAGCTCTCTGGCTAACTAGGGAACCCA
CTGCTTAAGCCTCAATAAAGCTTGCCTTGAGTGCTTCAAGTAGTGTGTGCCCGTCTGTTGTGTGACTCTG
GTAACTAGAGATCCCTCAGACCCTTTTAGTCAGTGTGGAAAATCTCTAGCAGTACGTATAGTAGTTCATG
TCATCTTATTATTCAGTATTTATAACTTGCAAAGAAATGAATATCAGAGAGTGAGAGGAACTTGTTTATT
GCAGCTTATAATGGTTACAAATAAAGCAATAGCATCACAAATTTCACAAATAAAGCATTTTTTTCACTGC
ATTCTAGTTGTGGTTTGTCCAAACTCATCAATGTATCTTATCATGTCTGGCTCTAGCTATCCCGCCCCTA
ACTCCGCCCATCCCGCCCCTAACTCCGCCCAGTTCCGCCCATTCTCCGCCCCATGGCTGACTAATTTTTT
TTATTTATGCAGAGGCCGAGGCCGCCTCGGCCTCTGAGCTATTCCAGAAGTAGTGAGGAGGCTTTTTTGG
AGGCCTAGGGACGTACCCAATTCGCCCTATAGTGAGTCGTATTACGCGCGCTCACTGGCCGTCGTTTTAC
AACGTCGTGACTGGGAAAACCCTGGCGTTACCCAACTTAATCGCCTTGCAGCACATCCCCCTTTCGCCAG
CTGGCGTAATAGCGAAGAGGCCCGCACCGATCGCCCTTCCCAACAGTTGCGCAGCCTGAATGGCGAATGG
G
[124 nt withheld, positions 4972-5095]
C
[91 nt withheld, positions 5097-5187]
A
[49 nt withheld, positions 5189-5237]
CCTTTGACGTTGGAGTCCACGTTCTTT
[37 nt withheld, positions 5265-5301]
ACCCTATCTCGGTCTATTCTTTTGATTTATAAGGGATTTTGCCGATTTCGGCCTATTGGTTAAAAAATGA
GCTGATTTAACAAAAATTTAACGCGAATTTTAACAAAATATTAACGCTTACAATTTAGGTGGCACTTTTC
GGGGAAATGTGCGCGGAACCCCTATTTGTTTATTTTTCTAAATACATTCAAATATGTATCCGCTCATGAG
ACAATAACCCTGATAAATGCTTCAATAATATTGAAAAAGGAAGAGTATGAGTATTCAACATTTCCGTGTC
GCCCTTATTCCCTTTTTTGCGGCATTTTGCCTTCCTGTTTTTGCTCACCCAGAAACGCTGGTGAAAGTAA
AAGATGCTGAAGATCAGTTGGGTGCACGAGTGGGTTACATCGAACTGGATCTCAACAGCGGTAAGATCCT
TGAGAGTTTTCGCCCCGAAGAACGTTTTCCAATGATGAGCACTTTTAAAGTTCTGCTATGTGGCGCGGTA
TTATCCCGTATTGACGCCGGGCAAGAGCAACTCGGTCGCCGCATACACTATTCTCAGAATGACTTGGTTG
AGTACTCACCAGTCACAGAAAAGCATCTTACGGATGGCATGACAGTAAGAGAATTATGCAGTGCTGCCAT
AACCATGAGTGATAACACTGCGGCCAACTTACTTCTGACAACGATCGGAGGACCGAAGGAGCTAACCGCT
TTTTTGCACAACATGGGGGATCATGTAACTCGCCTTGATCGTTGGGAACCGGAGCTGAATGAAGCCATAC
CAAACGACGAGCGTGACACCACGATGCCTGTAGCAATGGCAACAACGTTGCGCAAACTATTAACTGGCGA
ACTACTTACTCTAGCTTCCCGGCAACAATTAATAGACTGGATGGAGGCGGATAAAGTTGCAGGACCACTT
CTGCGCTCGGCCCTTCCGGCTGGCTGGTTTATTGCTGATAAATCTGGAGCCGGTGAGCGTGGGTCTCGCG
GTATCATTGCAGCACTGGGGCCAGATGGTAAGCCCTCCCGTATCGTAGTTATCTACACGACGGGGAGTCA
GGCAACTATGGATGAACGAAATAGACAGATCGCTGAGATAGGTGCCTCACTGATTAAGCATTGGTAACTG
TCAGACCAAGTTTACTCATATATACTTTAGATTGATTTAAAACTTCATTTTTAATTTAAAAGGATCTAGG
TGAAGATCCTTTTTGATAATCTCATGACCAAAATCCCTTAACGTGAGTTTTCGTTCCACTGAGCGTCAGA
CCCCGTAGAAAAGATCAAAGGATCTTCTTGAGATCCTTTTTTTCTGCGCGTAATCTGCTGCTTGCAAACA
AAAAAACCACCGCTACCAGCGGTGGTTTGTTTGCCGGATCAAGAGCTACCAACTCTTTTTCCGAAGGTAA
CTGGCTTCAGCAGAGCGCAGATACCAAATACTGTTCTTCTAGTGTAGCCGTAGTTAGGCCACCACTTCAA
GAACTCTGTAGCACCGCCTACATACCTCGCTCTGCTAATCCTGTTACCAGTGGCTGCTGCCAGTGGCGAT
AAGTCGTGTCTTACCGGGTTGGACTCAAGACGATAGTTACCGGATAAGGCGCAGCGGTCGGGCTGAACGG
GGGGTTCGTGCACACAGCCCAGCTTGGAGCGAACGACCTACACCGAACTGAGATACCTACAGCGTGAGCT
ATGAGAAAGCGCCACGCTTCCCGAAGGGAGAAAGGCGGACAGGTATCCGGTAAGCGGCAGGGTCGGAACA
GGAGAGCGCACGAGGGAGCTTCCAGGGGGAAACGCCTGGTATCTTTATAGTCCTGTCGGGTTTCGCCACC
TCTGACTTGAGCGTCGATTTTTGTGATGCTCGTCAGGGGGGCGGAGCCTATGGAAAAACGCCAGCAACGC
GGCCTTTTTACGGTTCCTGGCCTTTTGCTGGCCTTTTGCTCACATGTTCTTTCCTGCGTTATCCCCTGAT
TCTGTGGATAACCGTATTACCGCCTTTGAGTGAGCTGATA
